>Addgene plasmid #246664 | pEGFP-C1-DNAJC13(2198t+hpd) | addgene full sequence | sequence record 491268 | Addgene NGS Result
TAGTTATTAATAGTAATCAATTACGGGGTCATTAGTTCATAGCCCATATATGGAGTTCCGCGTTACATAA
CTTACGGTAAATGGCCCGCCTGGCTGACCGCCCAACGACCCCCGCCCATTGACGTCAATAATGACGTATG
TTCCCATAGTAACGCCAATAGGGACTTTCCATTGACGTCAATGGGTGGAGTATTTACGGTAAACTGCCCA
CTTGGCAGTACATCAAGTGTATCATATGCCAAGTACGCCCCCTATTGACGTCAATGACGGTAAATGGCCC
GCCTGGCATTATGCCCAGTACATGACCTTATGGGACTTTCCTACTTGGCAGTACATCTACGTATTAGTCA
TCGCTATTACCATGGTGATGCGGTTTTGGCAGTACATCAATGGGCGTGGATAGCGGTTTGACTCACGGGG
ATTTCCAAGTCTCCACCCCATTGACGTCAATGGGAGTTTGTTTTGGCACCAAAATCAACGGGACTTTCCA
AAATGTCGTAACAACTCCGCCCCATTGACGCAAATGGGCGGTAGGCGTGTACGGTGGGAGGTCTATATAA
GCAGAGCTGGTTTAGTGAACCGTCAGATCCGCTAGCGCTACCGGTCGCCACCATGGTGAGCAAGGGCGAG
GAGCTGTTCACCGGGGTGGTGCCCATCCTGGTCGAGCTGGACGGCGACGTAAACGGCCACAAGTTCAGCG
TGTCCGGCGAGGGCGAGGGCGATGCCACCTACGGCAAGCTGACCCTGAAGTTCATCTGCACCACCGGCAA
GCTGCCCGTGCCCTGGCCCACCCTCGTGACCACCCTGACCTACGGCGTGCAGTGCTTCAGCCGCTACCCC
GACCACATGAAGCAGCACGACTTCTTCAAGTCCGCCATGCCCGAAGGCTACGTCCAGGAGCGCACCATCT
TCTTCAAGGACGACGGCAACTACAAGACCCGCGCCGAGGTGAAGTTCGAGGGCGACACCCTGGTGAACCG
CATCGAGCTGAAGGGCATCGACTTCAAGGAGGACGGCAACATCCTGGGGCACAAGCTGGAGTACAACTAC
AACAGCCACAACGTCTATATCATGGCCGACAAGCAGAAGAACGGCATCAAGGTGAACTTCAAGATCCGCC
ACAACATCGAGGACGGCAGCGTGCAGCTCGCCGACCACTACCAGCAGAACACCCCCATCGGCGACGGCCC
CGTGCTGCTGCCCGACAACCACTACCTGAGCACCCAGTCCGCCCTGAGCAAAGACCCCAACGAGAAGCGC
GATCACATGGTCCTGCTGGAGTTCGTGACCGCCGCCGGGATCACTCTCGGCATGGACGAGCTGTACAAGT
CCGGACTCAGATCTCGAGCTCAAGCTTCGAATTCTGCAGTCGACGGTACCGGAGGGGGTTCCGGCGGAGG
CAGCAACATAATTAGGGAAAATAAGGATCTGGCATGTTTCTACACAACAAAACATTCATGGAGGGGGAAG
TATAAGCGTGTCTTTTCAGTTGGAACTCATGCGATTACTACATATAATCCCAATACCTTAGAAGTAACAA
ATCAGTGGCCTTATGGAGACATTTGCAGCATCAGCCCTGTTGGAAAAGGACAAGGAACGGAGTTCAACCT
CACATTTCGTAAAGGCAGTGGAAAAAAGTCAGAAACTTTAAAATTTTCTACAGAGCACAGAACAGAACTT
CTTACAGAAGCATTGAGATTTAGAACTGATTTTTCAGAGGGAAAAATCACAGGAAGGAGATACAACTGCT
ATAAGCATCACTGGAGTGACTCAAGAAAACCTGTAATTTTGGAAGTAACTCCAGGAGGCTTTGACCAAAT
TAATCCTGCAACCAACAGAGTACTCTGTTCCTATGACTATAGAAATATTGAAGGATTTGTAGATCTCTCA
GATTATCAAGGAGGATTTTGTATACTTTATGGAGGATTTAGTAGATTGCATTTATTTGCGTCAGAGCAAA
GAGAAGAGATTATTAAAAGTGCAATAGACCATGCTGGTAACTACATAGGTATTTCATTGCGGATCAGGAA
AGAGCCTTTAGAATTCGAGCAATATTTGAATCTTCGCTTTGGAAAATACAGCACTGATGAATCCATCACA
TCTTTAGCAGAGTTTGTAGTCCAAAAAATATCACCTAGACATTCGGAGCCTGTTAAAAGAGTTCTAGCAC
TTACAGAAACATGTTTAGTAGAACGTGATCCGGCAACCTATAATATTGCAACATTGAAGCCTTTAGGAGA
AGTATTTGCGTTGGTCTGTGACTCAGAAAATCCACAACTTTTTACCATTGAATTTATAAAAGGGCAAGTA
CGGAAATATTCTTCAACAGAGAGAGATTCCTTATTAGCAAGTTTGCTGGATGGAGTAAGAGCCTCTGGTA
ATAGAGATGTTTGTGTAAAAATGACACCAACCCATAAAGGTCAGCGATGGGGGTTACTCAGCATGCCTGT
TGATGAGGAAGTAGAGAGCCTTCACCTCAGGTTCTTAGCTACGCCTCCAAATGGCAACTTTGCAGATGCT
GTATTCAGGTTCAATGCTAATATTTCATACAGTGGAGTCCTACATGCAGTAACACAGGATGGTCTCTTCT
CAGAAAACAAAGAAAAACTGATCAATAATGCCATAACAGCATTACTGTCCCAAGAAGGGGATGTCGTTGC
TTCAAATGCGGAACTTGAGAGTCAGTTCCAGGCTGTGAGGAGGCTTGTGGCATCCAAAGCTGGTTTCCTG
GCTTTCACTCAGCTTCCAAAGTTTCGCGAGCGTCTAGGGGTGAAGGTAGTAAAAGCACTCAAAAGAAGCA
ACAACGGAATAATCCATGCAGCAGTTGATATGCTTTGTGCCCTTATGTGTCCCATGCATGATGACTATGA
CTTAAGACAAGAACAGTTGAACAAAGCTTCTCTTCTCTCGTCAAAGAAGTTTCTGGAAAACTTACTGGAG
AAATTTAATTCCCATGTGGATCATGGGACTGGTGCCCTAGTTATTAGTTCGCTCTTGGACTTCCTTACCT
TTGCCCTCTGTGCTCCATATAGTGAGACAACTGAAGGGCAGCAGTTTGATATGCTCTTGGAGATGGTAGC
ATCCAATGGAAGAACCCTTTTTAAACTTTTTCAGCATCCTTCCATGGCAATAATAAAAGGAGCTGGGTTG
GTTATGAAGGCAATAATAGAGGAAGGTGATAAAGAAATTGCTACAAAAATGCAGGAGCTTGCCCTAAGTG
AAGGTGCCTTACCTCGACACTTGCATACTGCGATGTTTACAATAAGCTCAGATCAAAGGATGCTTACAAA
TAGACAGCTAAGTAGACATTTAGTGGGACTCTGGACAGCTGATAATGCAACTGCAACAAACTTGTTGAAA
CGCATTTTGCCGCCAGGCTTGCTGGCATACTTGGAAAGCTCAGATCTCGTACCTGAGAAGGATGCTGATC
GGATGCATGTTAGAGACAATGTGAAAATAGCAATGGATCAGTATGGAAAATTTAATAAAGTTCCAGAGTG
GCAAAGACTAGCTGGAAAAGCTGCTAAAGAAGTTGAAAAATTTGCCAAAGAAAAAGTGGATCTTGTATTG
ATGCACTGGAGGGATAGGATGGGCATTGCTCAAAAAGAGAATATAAATCAGAAGCCAGTGGTTCTTCGAA
AGAGAAGACAAAGAATAAAAATAGAAGCAAATTGGGATCTCTTCTATTATAGGTTTGGTCAAGACCATGC
CAGGTCAAACCTTATTTGGAATTTCAAAACACGAGAAGAACTGAAAGATACTCTTGAATCTGAAATGAGA
GCATTTAATATTGACAGAGAACTTGGAAGTGCAAATGTGATCTCCTGGAACCACCATGAGTTTGAGGTTA
AATATGAGTGCCTGGCAGAGGAAATTAAAATAGGAGACTATTACCTGAGACTACTATTGGAGGAAGATGA
GAATGAAGAAAGTGGATCAATTAAGAGATCGTATGAATTTTTCAATGAGCTTTATCATCGCTTCTTGCTC
ACCCCAAAAGTAAACATGAAGTGTTTATGTTTACAAGCCCTTGCTATTGTTTATGGCAGATGTCACGAAG
AAATAGGACCTTTTACAGATACCAGATATATCATTGGAATGTTAGAGAGGTGCACAGATAAACTTGAACG
AGATAGGTTGATTCTCTTCCTTAACAAGTTGATCCTTAATAAGAAAAATGTTAAGGATCTCATGGATTCA
AATGGAATAAGAATCCTTGTGGACTTGCTTACCCTTGCACATCTCCATGTAAGCCGAGCTACAGTACCAC
TGCAAAGCAATGTAATTGAAGCTGCTCCAGATATGAAAAGAGAGAGTGAAAAGGAATGGTATTTTGGCAA
CGCAGACAAAGAAAGGAGTGGCCCGTATGGATTTCATGAGATGCAAGAATTGTGGACCAAAGGAATGTTA
AATGCAAAAACCAGATGCTGGGCTCAAGGCATGGATGGATGGCGACCACTTCAGTCCATACCCCAGCTTA
AGTGGTGTCTCTTAGCCAGTGGACAGGCTGTCCTGAATGAAACTGACCTTGCTACCCTTATATTGAACAT
GTTGATCACAATGTGTGGATATTTTCCAAGCAGGGATCAAGACAATGCCATCATTCGGCCTCTACCCAAA
GTGAAAAGACTGCTGTCAGATAGCACTTGCCTTCCCCATATTATTCAGCTACTGCTGACCTTTGACCCTA
TCCTTGTTGAGAAGGTTGCTATTTTGTTATACCATATCATGCAAGATAACCCACAGTTACCCCGCCTTTA
TCTGAGTGGAGTATTTTTCTTTATCATGATGTACACAGGTTCCAATGTGCTTCCTGTTGCTCGATTTTTG
AAATACACACATACCAAACAGGCTTTCAAGTCAGAAGAGACAAAAGGACAAGATATTTTTCAGAGAAGTA
TACTTGGGCACATTCTACCTGAAGCAATGGTTTGTTACTTAGAAAATTATGAACCTGAAAAGTTTTCTGA
GATTTTTCTAGGAGAATTTGATACTCCAGAAGCAATCTGGAGCAGTGAAATGAGGCGCCTGATGATAGAG
AAGATTGCTGCCCATCTCGCGGATTTCACACCTCGTCTTCAGAGTAACACAAGAGCACTTTATCAGTATT
GCCCCATTCCTATAATCAACTATCCACAACTCGAAAATGAACTATTTTGTAATATTTATTACCTCAAACA
ACTGTGTGATACACTCCGGTTTCCAGATTGGCCAATTAAAGACCCGGTTAAGCTTCTAAAAGATACCCTT
GATGCCTGGAAGAAAGAAGTAGAAAAGAAGCCACCTATGATGTCAATAGATGATGCTTATGAAGTGCTTA
ATCTGCCTCAAGGACAGGGACCGCATGATGAGAGCAAGATTAGGAAAGCTTACTTCAGACTTGCACAAAA
GTACGCAGCTGCCAAGAATCCAGAAGGGAGGGACATGTTTGAAAAAGTAAATAAAGCATATGAATTTTTA
TGTACCAAATCAGCAAAAATAGTGGATGGGCCAGATCCAGAGAATATAATTTTAATTCTAAAAACACAGA
GCATCCTCTTCAACCGTCATAAAGAAGATTTACAGCCTTATAAATATGCAGGATACCCCATGCTTATTCG
GACTATAACAATGGAAACTTCAGATGACCTCCTTTTCTCAAAAGAATCACCATTGTTGCCTGCGGCTACA
GAGCTAGCTTTCCATACTGTCAACTGTTCAGCCCTCAATGCTGAAGAGCTCAGAAGAGAGAATGGACTAG
AGGTGTTACAAGAGGCATTTAGTCGCTGTGTGGCTGTCTTGACTCGTGCTAGTAAACCAAGTGACATGTC
AGTACAGGTGTGTGGATACATAAGTAAATGCTACAGTGTGGCTGCTCAGTTTGAGGAATGCCGAGAGAAG
ATCACGGAAATGCCTAGCATCATCAAGGATCTCTGTCGGGTACTATATTTTGGCAAGAGTATTCCCCGCG
TAGCTGCTCTTGGGGTAGAATGTGTCAGTTCTTTTGCTGTGGATTTCTGGCTACAGACACACCTATTTCA
GGCTGGAATTTTGTGGTATCTCCTTGGTTTTCTGTTTAATTATGACTACACACTAGAAGAGAGTGGCATT
CAGAAAAGTGAAGAAACAAACCAGCAGGAGGTAGCAAACAGCCTTGCCAAACTGAGTGTCCATGCTCTGA
GTCGCCTTGGAGGGTATTTGGCTGAAGAACAAGCAACTCCAGAAAATCCAACCATAAGGAAAAGCTTAGC
TGGCATGCTGACACCCTATGTTGCTAGAAAACTTGCTGTGGCTAGTGTGACTGAGATTTTGAAGATGCTT
AACAGCAACACAGAAAGTCCATATTTGATATGGAACAATTCTACAAGAGCAGAATTACTTGAATTTCTTG
AATCCCAACAAGAAAACATGATTAAAAAAGGTGATTGTGACAAAACTTATGGATCAGAATTTGTCTACAG
TGATCATGCCAAAGAACTTATTGTAGGGGAGATTTTTGTTAGGGTGTATAATGAAGTTCCTACTTTCCAA
CTGGAGGTTCCAAAAGCATTTGCTGCAAGTCTCTTGGATTATATAGGCTCGCAGGCCCAATACTTGCACA
CATTCATGGCCATCACACACGCGGCAAAAGTGGAGTCAGAGCAACATGGAGATCGCTTACCGAGAGTAGA
AATGGCTTTGGAGGCTCTGAGAAATGTCATAAAATACAATCCAGGTTCTGAGAGTGAATGCATTGGGCAC
TTTAAGTTGATATTTTCTCTTCTCCGAGTTCATGGAGCTGGTCAAGTGCAGCAGTTGGCTTTAGAGGTTG
TGAATATAGTGACATCTAACCAAGACTGTGTCAACAATATTGCTGAATCAATGGTTTTGTCCAGTTTATT
GGCTCTTCTACATTCATTGCCATCAAGTCGTCAGCTTGTTCTGGAAACTCTTTATGCTTTGACATCGAGT
ACAAAAATAATCAAAGAAGCAATGGCAAAGGGTGCTTTGATCTATTTACTGGATATGTTCTGCAATTCAA
CACATCCACAGGTTCGAGCCCAAACAGCAGAACTTTTTGCCAAAATGACAGCAGATAAACTGATAGGTCC
AAAGGTTCGAATTACGTTAATGAAATTTCTACCAAGCGTTTTCATGGATGCTATGAGAGACAATCCTGAA
GCTGCTGTACATATTTTTGAAGGAACTCATGAAAATCCTGAGTTAATTTGGAATGATAATTCCAGAGATA
AAGTGTCCACAACAGTTAGGGAAATGATGCTAGAGCACTTTAAAAATCAGCAGGACAACCCTGAGGCAAA
CTGGAAGTTGCCTGAAGATTTTGCTGTGGTGTTTGGAGAAGCAGAGGGTGAACTTGCTGTTGGAGGAGTC
TTCTTGAGGATCTTTATTGCACAACCAGCCTGGGTTCTAAGAAAGCCTAGAGAATTTCTTATTGCCCTGT
TAGAAAAATTAACTGAGCTCCTAGAGAAGAACAATCCTCATGGAGAAACTCTGGAAACCTTGACAATGGC
AACAGTGTGTCTCTTCAGCGCACAACCTCAGCTGGCAGATCAGGTCCCGCCATTGGGCCATCTTCCCAAA
GTTATCCAGGCAATGAATCATAGGAACAATGCCATTCCTAAGAGTGCCATTCGGGTTATCCATGCCTTGT
CTGAAAATGAGCTGTGTGTTCGAGCCATGGCATCTTTAGAGACCATTGGCCCACTGATGAATGGAATGAA
AAAGCGAGCAGATACTGTTGGTCTAGCCTGTGAAGCAATTAATCGAATGTTTCAGAAGGAGCAGAGTGAA
TTAGTAGCACAAGCCCTGAAAGCAGATTTGGTTCCATACCTCTTAAAATTACTCGAAGGCATTGGCCTTG
AAAACCTGGACAGCCCAGCAGCCACTAAGGCTCAGATTGTTAAAGCTCTCAAGGCAATGACTCGAAGTTT
GCAGTATGGAGAACAGGTGAATGAAATCCTGTGCCGTTCTTCAGTCTGGAGTGCCTTCAAAGATCAGAAA
CATGATTTGTTCATTTGAGCGGCCGCGGATCCACCGGATCTAGATAACTGATCATAATCAGCCATACCAC
ATTTGTAGAGGTTTTACTTGCTTTAAAAAACCTCCCACACCTCCCCCTGAACCTGAAACATAAAATGAAT
GCAATTGTTGTTGTTAACTTGTTTATTGCAGCTTATAATGGTTACAAATAAAGCAATAGCATCACAAATT
TCACAAATAAAGCATTTTTTTCACTGCATTCTAGTTGTGGTTTGTCCAAACTCATCAATGTATCTTAACG
CGTAAATTGTAAGCGTTAATATTTTGTTAAAATTCGCGTTAAATTTTTGTTAAATCAGCTCATTTTTTAA
CCAATAGGCCGAAATCGGCAAAATCCCTTATAAATCAAAAGAATAGACCGAGATAGGGT
[37 nt withheld, positions 8390-8426]
AAAGAACGTGGACTCCAACGTCAAAGG
[49 nt withheld, positions 8454-8502]
T
[91 nt withheld, positions 8504-8594]
G
[124 nt withheld, positions 8596-8719]
CAGGTGGCACTTTTCGGGGAAATGTGCGCGGAACCCCTATTTGTTTATTTTTCTAAATACATTCAAATAT
GTATCCGCTCATGAGACAATAACCCTGATAAATGCTTCAATAATATTGAAAAAGGAAGAGTCCTGAGGCG
GAAAGAACCAGCTGTGGAATGTGTGTCAGTTAGGGTGTGGAAAGTCCCCAGGCTCCCCAGCAGGCAGAAG
TATGCAAAGCATGCATCTCAATTAGTCAGCAACCAGGTGTGGAAAGTCCCCAGGCTCCCCAGCAGGCAGA
AGTATGCAAAGCATGCATCTCAATTAGTCAGCAACCATAGTCCCGCCCCTAACTCCGCCCATCCCGCCCC
TAACTCCGCCCAGTTCCGCCCATTCTCCGCCCCATGGCTGACTAATTTTTTTTATTTATGCAGAGGCCGA
GGCCGCCTCGGCCTCTGAGCTATTCCAGAAGTAGTGAGGAGGCTTTTTTGGAGGCCTAGGCTTTTGCAAA
GATCGATCAAGAGACAGGATGAGGATCGTTTCGCATGATTGAACAAGATGGATTGCACGCAGGTTCTCCG
GCCGCTTGGGTGGAGAGGCTATTCGGCTATGACTGGGCACAACAGACAATCGGCTGCTCTGATGCCGCCG
TGTTCCGGCTGTCAGCGCAGGGGCGCCCGGTTCTTTTTGTCAAGACCGACCTGTCCGGTGCCCTGAATGA
ACTGCAAGACGAGGCAGCGCGGCTATCGTGGCTGGCCACGACGGGCGTTCCTTGCGCAGCTGTGCTCGAC
GTTGTCACTGAAGCGGGAAGGGACTGGCTGCTATTGGGCGAAGTGCCGGGGCAGGATCTCCTGTCATCTC
ACCTTGCTCCTGCCGAGAAAGTATCCATCATGGCTGATGCAATGCGGCGGCTGCATACGCTTGATCCGGC
TACCTGCCCATTCGACCACCAAGCGAAACATCGCATCGAGCGAGCACGTACTCGGATGGAAGCCGGTCTT
GTCGATCAGGATGATCTGGACGAAGAGCATCAGGGGCTCGCGCCAGCCGAACTGTTCGCCAGGCTCAAGG
CGAGCATGCCCGACGGCGAGGATCTCGTCGTGACCCATGGCGATGCCTGCTTGCCGAATATCATGGTGGA
AAATGGCCGCTTTTCTGGATTCATCGACTGTGGCCGGCTGGGTGTGGCGGACCGCTATCAGGACATAGCG
TTGGCTACCCGTGATATTGCTGAAGAGCTTGGCGGCGAATGGGCTGACCGCTTCCTCGTGCTTTACGGTA
TCGCCGCTCCCGATTCGCAGCGCATCGCCTTCTATCGCCTTCTTGACGAGTTCTTCTGAGCGGGACTCTG
GGGTTCGAAATGACCGACCAAGCGACGCCCAACCTGCCATCACGAGATTTCGATTCCACCGCCGCCTTCT
ATGAAAGGTTGGGCTTCGGAATCGTTTTCCGGGACGCCGGCTGGATGATCCTCCAGCGCGGGGATCTCAT
GCTGGAGTTCTTCGCCCACCCTAGGGGGAGGCTAACTGAAACACGGAAGGAGACAATACCGGAAGGAACC
CGCGCTATGACGGCAATAAAAAGACAGAATAAAACGCACGGTGTTGGGTCGTTTGTTCATAAACGCGGGG
TTCGGTCCCAGGGCTGGCACTCTGTCGATACCCCACCGAGACCCCATTGGGGCCAATACGCCCGCGTTTC
TTCCTTTTCCCCACCCCACCCCCCAAGTTCGGGTGAAGGCCCAGGGCTCGCAGCCAACGTCGGGGCGGCA
GGCCCTGCCATAGCCTCAGGTTACTCATATATACTTTAGATTGATTTAAAACTTCATTTTTAATTTAAAA
GGATCTAGGTGAAGATCCTTTTTGATAATCTCATGACCAAAATCCCTTAACGTGAGTTTTCGTTCCACTG
AGCGTCAGACCCCGTAGAAAAGATCAAAGGATCTTCTTGAGATCCTTTTTTTCTGCGCGTAATCTGCTGC
TTGCAAACAAAAAAACCACCGCTACCAGCGGTGGTTTGTTTGCCGGATCAAGAGCTACCAACTCTTTTTC
CGAAGGTAACTGGCTTCAGCAGAGCGCAGATACCAAATACTGTTCTTCTAGTGTAGCCGTAGTTAGGCCA
CCACTTCAAGAACTCTGTAGCACCGCCTACATACCTCGCTCTGCTAATCCTGTTACCAGTGGCTGCTGCC
AGTGGCGATAAGTCGTGTCTTACCGGGTTGGACTCAAGACGATAGTTACCGGATAAGGCGCAGCGGTCGG
GCTGAACGGGGGGTTCGTGCACACAGCCCAGCTTGGAGCGAACGACCTACACCGAACTGAGATACCTACA
GCGTGAGCTATGAGAAAGCGCCACGCTTCCCGAAGGGAGAAAGGCGGACAGGTATCCGGTAAGCGGCAGG
GTCGGAACAGGAGAGCGCACGAGGGAGCTTCCAGGGGGAAACGCCTGGTATCTTTATAGTCCTGTCGGGT
TTCGCCACCTCTGACTTGAGCGTCGATTTTTGTGATGCTCGTCAGGGGGGCGGAGCCTATGGAAAAACGC
CAGCAACGCGGCCTTTTTACGGTTCCTGGCCTTTTGCTGGCCTTTTGCTCACATGTTCTTTCCTGCGTTA
TCCCCTGATTCTGTGGATAACCGTATTACCGCCATGCAT
Features (pLannotate 1.2.2; 14 found; start..end, strand, type, name):
     61..364     +  enhancer       CMV enhancer: human cytomegalovirus immediate early enhancer
    365..568     +  promoter       CMV promoter: human cytomegalovirus (CMV) immediate early promoter
    613..1329    +  CDS            EGFP: EGFP is a basic (constitutively fluorescent) green fluorescent protein published in 1996, derived from Aequorea victoria. It is reported to be a rapidly-maturing weak dimer with moderate acid sensitivity.
   1330..1381    +  misc_feature   MCS (fragment): multiple cloning site
   1405..7995    +  CDS            DNAJC13: DJC13_HUMAN - Also known as KIAA0678, RME8. Experimental evidence at protein level: Swiss-Prot protein existence level 1. Involved in membrane trafficking through early endosomes, such as the early endosome to recycling endosome transport implicated in the recycling of transferrin and the early endosome to late endosome transport implicated in degradation of EGF and EGFR (PubMed:18256511, PubMed:18307993). Involved in the regulation of endosomal membrane tubulation and regulates th dynamics of SNX1 on the endosomal membrane; via association with WASHC2 may link the WASH complex to the retromer
   8029..8113    +  CDS            large T antigen (fragment): large T antigen from SV40 (simian virus 40)
   8136..8257    +  polyA_signal   SV40 poly(A) signal: SV40 polyadenylation signal
   8291..8719    -  rep_origin     f1 ori (sequence partly withheld): f1 bacteriophage origin of replication; arrow indicates direction of (+) strand synthesis
   8746..8850    +  promoter       AmpR promoter: bla
   8852..9209    +  promoter       SV40 promoter: SV40 enhancer and early promoter
   9244..10038   +  CDS            NeoR/KanR: aminoglycoside phosphotransferase from Tn5; aph(3')-II (or nptII); confers resistance to neomycin, kanamycin, and G418 (Geneticin®)
  10059..10211   +  CDS            ble (fragment): BLE_KLEPN - Experimental evidence at protein level: Swiss-Prot protein existence level 1. Binding protein with a strong affinity to the bleomycin family of antibiotics. Binds to CL990; an antimitotic-antibiotic compound. From Klebsiella pneumoniae.
  10270..10317   +  polyA_signal   HSV TK poly(A) signal: herpes simplex virus thymidine kinase polyadenylation signal (Cole and Stacy, 1985)
  10646..11234   +  rep_origin     ori: high-copy-number ColE1/pMB1/pBR322/pUC origin of replication
