[The description below was written by a language model from this plasmid's Addgene catalogue record and pLannotate feature annotations shown in this document.]
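Description:
pEGFP-C1-DNAJC13(2198t+hpd) is an 11,348 bp mammalian expression plasmid built on the pEGFP-C1 backbone. It carries a doubly mutated form of human DNAJC13 (also known as RME-8) fused at its N terminus to EGFP. The human cytomegalovirus immediate early enhancer and promoter drive transcription. The EGFP coding sequence comes first, followed by a remnant of the multiple cloning site that acts as a linker, and then the roughly 6.6 kb DNAJC13 open reading frame, which was inserted by Gibson assembly. An SV40 polyadenylation signal terminates the transcript. The short large T antigen fragment annotated just upstream of that signal is most likely SV40-derived flanking sequence rather than an expressed element.

The insert combines two changes. The histidine-proline-aspartate residues at positions 1332–1334 are replaced by alanines; this is the conserved HPD motif through which J domains generally stimulate Hsp70-family chaperones. In addition, the protein is truncated after residue 2198, which removes the C-terminal residues 2199–2243. The associated publication title concerns how the J domain and the disordered C-terminus oppose DNAJC13 localization to endosomes. The construct therefore appears intended for fluorescence imaging of the double mutant's subcellular distribution in transfected cells.

The plasmid is propagated in E. coli from a high-copy ColE1/pUC-type origin under kanamycin selection. A single Tn5 NeoR/KanR gene sits downstream of tandem bacterial (bla) and SV40 early promoters and ends in an HSV TK polyadenylation signal, so it gives kanamycin resistance in bacteria and G418 resistance in mammalian cells. An f1 origin is also present. The small annotated ble fragment is probably residual Tn5 sequence next to the resistance gene.
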