Addgene plasmid #246664: pEGFP-C1-DNAJC13(2198t+hpd)
Purpose: Mammalian expression of dual mutant, eGFP tagged DNAJC13
Depositing lab: Braden Lobingier. Depositing organization: Oregon Health & Science University. Publication: DNAJC13 localization to endosomes is opposed by its J domain and its disordered C-terminus. Adoff H, Novy B, Holland E, Lobingier BT. Mol Biol Cell. 2025 Sep 1;36(9):ar114. doi: 10.1091/mbc.E24-12-0575. Epub 2025 Jul 30. PubMed 40737286.
Backbone
  Vector backbone: pEGFP-C1
  Total vector size (bp): 11348
  Vector type: Mammalian Expression
  Selectable markers: Neomycin (select with G418)
Growth in bacteria
  Bacterial resistance: Kanamycin, 50 μg/mL
  Growth temperature: 37°C
  Growth strain: DH5alpha
  Copy number: High Copy
Gene/Insert
  Gene/Insert name: DNAJC13 (alt name: RME-8)
  Species: H. sapiens (human)
  Insert size (bp): 6592
  Mutation: Mutated 1332-H, 1333-P, 1334-D to Alanines; deletion of residues 2199-2243 (c-terminal residues)
  Entrez Gene: DNAJC13 (a.k.a. PARK21, RME8)
  Promoter: CMV
  Tag / fusion protein: eGFP (N terminal on backbone)
  Cloning method: Gibson Cloning
  Sequencing primers: 5′ CGCGATCACATGGTCC; 3′ TCAGGGGGAGGTGTGG
Terms and licenses: Academic/Nonprofit Terms; Industry Terms: Not Available to Industry
How to cite: pEGFP-C1-DNAJC13(2198t+hpd) was a gift from Braden Lobingier (Addgene plasmid # 246664 ; http://n2t.net/addgene:246664 ; RRID:Addgene_246664)
